Addgene plasmid #44981: GST-FUS 266-526
Depositing lab: Robin Reed. Depositing organization: Harvard Medical School. Publication: FUS-SMN protein interactions link the motor neuron diseases ALS and SMA. Yamazaki T, Chen S, Yu Y, Yan B, Haertlein TC, Carrasco MA, Tapia JC, Zhai B, Das R, Lalancette-Hebert M, Sharma A, Chandran S, Sullivan G, Nishimura AL, Shaw CE, Gygi SP, Shneider NA, Maniatis T, Reed R. Cell Rep. 2012 Oct 25;2(4):799-806. doi: 10.1016/j.celrep.2012.08.025. Epub 2012 Sep 27. PubMed 23022481.
Backbone
  Vector backbone: pGEX-6P-1
  Backbone size w/o insert (bp): 5000
  Total vector size (bp): 5800
  Vector type: Bacterial Expression
Growth in bacteria
  Bacterial resistance: Ampicillin, 100 μg/mL
  Growth temperature: 37°C
  Growth strain: DH5alpha
  Copy number: High Copy
Gene/Insert
  Gene/Insert name: FUS (266-526aa) (alt names: TLS; fused in sarcoma)
  Species: H. sapiens (human)
  Insert size (bp): 800
  Mutation: contains amino acids 266-526
  Entrez Gene: FUS (a.k.a. ALS6, ETM4, FUS1, HNRNPP2, POMP75, TLS, altFUS)
  Promoter: tac
  Tag / fusion protein: GST (N terminal on backbone)
  Cloning method: Restriction Enzyme; 5′ cloning site BamHI (not destroyed); 3′ cloning site XhoI (not destroyed)
  Sequencing primers: 5′ pGEX5; 3′ pGEX3
Terms and licenses: Academic/Nonprofit Terms; Industry Terms: Not Available to Industry
How to cite: GST-FUS 266-526 was a gift from Robin Reed (Addgene plasmid # 44981 ; http://n2t.net/addgene:44981 ; RRID:Addgene_44981)
