[The description below was written by a language model from this plasmid's Addgene catalogue record.]
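Description:
GST-FUS 266-526 is a bacterial expression plasmid built on the pGEX-6P-1 backbone, with a total size of about 5.8 kb (roughly 5 kb of backbone plus an insert of about 800 bp). It is maintained as a high-copy plasmid in E. coli under ampicillin selection. No feature table accompanies the record, so the replication origin and other backbone elements are not individually documented here. pGEX-series vectors generally carry a pBR322-type origin and a lacI repressor gene that keeps the promoter off until induction.

The insert encodes a C-terminal fragment of human FUS (fused in sarcoma, also called TLS), covering amino acids 266 to 526. It was cloned between the BamHI and XhoI sites, both of which remain intact. Expression is driven by the tac promoter, a hybrid trp/lac promoter that is inducible with IPTG. The fragment is produced as a fusion with glutathione S-transferase at its N terminus, supplied by the backbone. The GST moiety allows affinity capture of the fusion on glutathione resin, and the pGEX-6P series typically places a PreScission protease site between GST and the insert so that the tag can be removed.

The construct is suited to making recombinant GST-tagged FUS fragment for purification and for pull-down or in vitro binding assays that map which part of FUS mediates an interaction. The associated publication concerns FUS–SMN protein interactions linking the motor neuron diseases ALS and SMA. This is consistent with use as one of a set of truncations for domain mapping, although the record does not state the specific experiments.
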