>Addgene plasmid #44981 | GST-FUS 266-526 | addgene partial sequence | sequence record 64217 | pGEX-5 5'-GGGCTGGCAAGCCACGTTTGGTG-3'
CTCAATCGGACTGGAGTTCTGTTCCAGGGGCCCCTGGGATCCGGTGGCCCTCGGGACCAAGGATCACGTC
ATGACTCCGAACAGGATAATTCAGACAACAACACCATCTTTGTGCAAGGCCTGGGTGAGAATGTTACAAT
TGAGTCTGTGGCTGATTACTTCAAGCAGATTGGTATTATTAAGACAAACAAGAAAACGGGACAGCCCATG
ATTAATTTGTACACAGACAGGGAAACTGGCAAGCTGAAGGGAGAGGCAACGGTCTCTTTTGATGACCCAC
CTTCAGCTAAAGCAGCTATTGACTGGTTTGATGGTAAAGAATTCTCCGGAAATCCTATCAAGGTCTCATT
TGCTACTCGCCGGGCAGACTTTAATCGGGGTGGTGGCAATGGTCGTGGAGGCCGAGGGCGAGGAGGACCC
ATGGGCCGTGGAGGCTATGGAGGTGGTGGCAGTGGTGGTGGTGGCCGAGGAGGATTTCCCAGTGGAGGTG
GTGGCGGTGGAGGACAGCAGCGAGCTGGTGACTGGAAGTGTCCTAATCCCACCTGTGAGAATATGAACTT
CTCTTGGAGGAATGAATGCAACCAGTGTAAGGCCCCTAAACCAGATGGCCCAGGAGGGGGACCAGGTGGC
TCTCACATGGGGGGTAACTACGGGGATGATCGTCGTGGTGGCAGAGGAGGCTATGATCGAGGCGGCTACC
GGGGCCGCGGCGGGGACCGTGGAGGCTTCCGAGGGG
