>Addgene plasmid #44981 | GST-FUS 266-526 | addgene partial sequence | sequence record 66133 | Amp-R 5'-ATAATACCGCGCCACATAGC-3'
ATTGGAAACGTTCTTCGGGGCGAAAACTCTCAAGGATCTTACCGCTGNTTGAGATCCAGTTCGATGTAAC
CCACTCGTGCACCCAACTGATCTTCAGCATCTTTTACTTTCACCAGCGTTTCTGGGTGAGCAAAAACAGG
AAGGCAAAATGCCGCAAAAAAGGGAATAAGGGCGACACGGAAATGTTGAATACTCATACTCTTCCTTTTT
CAATATTATTGAAGCATTTATCAGGGTTATTGTCTCATGAGCGGATACATATTTGAATGTATTTAGAAAA
ATAAACAAATAGGGGTTCCGCGCACATTTCCCCGAAAAGTGCCACCTGACGTCTAAGAAACCATTATTAT
CATGACATTAACCTATAAAAATAGGCGTATCACGAGGCCCTTTCGTCTTCAAGAATTATACACTCCGCTA
TCGCTACGTGACTGGGTCATGGCTGCGCCCCGACACCCGCCAACACCCGCTGACGCGCCCTGACGGGCTT
GTCTGCTCCCGGCATCCGCTTACAGACAAGCTGTGACCGTCTCCGGGAGCTGCATGTGTCAGAGGTTTTC
ACCGTCATCACCGAAACGCGCGAGGCAGATCGTCAGTCAGTCACGATGCGGCCGCTCGAGT
